>Addgene plasmid #14459 | p4949 pLPCX-His-Xpress NLS hBrd4 CTD | addgene partial sequence | sequence record 20338 | T7 5'-TAATACGACTCACTATAGGG-3'
CTCGAGCTAAGCTTCGAATTCCCATGGGGTGGTTCTCATCATCATCATCATCATGGTATGGCTAGCATGA
CTGGTGGACAGCAAATGGGTCGGGATCTGTACGACGATGACGATAAGGTACCAGGATCCCCTAAGAAGAA
GAGGAAGGTTCGGCACCACAAGTCGGACCCCTACTCAACCGGTCACCTCCGCGAAGCCCCCTCCCCGCTT
ATGATACATTCCCCCCAGATGTCACAGTTCCAGAGCCTGACCCACCAGTCTCCACCCCAGCAAAACGTCC
AGCCTAAGAAACAGGAGCTGCGTGCTGCCTCCGTGGTCCAGCCCCAGCCCCTCGTGGTGGTGAAGGAGGA
GAAGATCCACTCACCCATCATCCGCAGCGAGCCCTTCAGCCCCTCGCTGCGGCCGGAGCCCCCCAAGCAC
CCGGAGAGCATCAAGGCCCCCGTCCACCTGCCCCAGCGGCCGGAAATGAAGCCTGTGGATGTCGGGAGGC
CTGTGATCCGGCCCCCAGAGCAGAACGCACCGCCACCAGGGGCCCCTGACAAGGACAAACAGAAACAGGA
GCCGAAGACTCCAGTTGCGCCCAAAAAGGACCTGAAAATCAAGAACATGGGCTCCTGGGCCAGCCTAGTG
CAGAAGCATCCGACCACCCCCTCCTCCACAGCCAAGTCATCCAGCGACAGCTTCGAGCAGTTCCGCCGCG
CCGCTCGGGAGAAAGAGGAGCGTGAGAAGGCCCTGAAGGCT
