[The description below was written by a language model from this plasmid's Addgene catalogue record.]
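Description:
p4949 pLPCX-His-Xpress NLS hBrd4 CTD is a retroviral mammalian expression plasmid built on the commercial pLPCX backbone (about 6.3 kb without insert). It is maintained in E. coli as a high-copy plasmid under ampicillin selection and carries a puromycin marker for selecting transduced or transfected mammalian cells. As a retroviral vector, it is meant to be packaged into viral particles that integrate the expression cassette into target-cell genomes. The record contains no feature table and does not name the promoter driving the insert or the other backbone elements, so these are not described here beyond what the pLPCX designation implies.

The payload is an insert of roughly 1 kb encoding the C-terminal domain (CTD) of human BRD4, amino acids 1047–1362, cloned between EcoRI and NotI sites that both remain intact. According to the plasmid name and depositor comments, the whole His-Xpress-NLS-hBrd4-CTD cassette was PCR-reamplified and subcloned into pLPCX. The fragment therefore carries an N-terminal polyhistidine tag and Xpress epitope for detection or purification, followed by an SV40 nuclear localization signal that directs the truncated protein to the nucleus.

The isolated CTD acts as a dominant negative, competing with endogenous Brd4 for binding to the papillomavirus E2 protein. The construct was made to generate stable cell lines expressing this inhibitor. It was used in work showing that the E2–Brd4 interaction tethers bovine papillomavirus DNA to host mitotic chromosomes.
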