Addgene plasmid #14459: p4949 pLPCX-His-Xpress NLS hBrd4 CTD
Depositing lab: Peter Howley. Depositing organization: Harvard Medical School. Publication: Interaction of the bovine papillomavirus E2 protein with Brd4 tethers the viral DNA to host mitotic chromosomes. You J, Croyle JL, Nishimura A, Ozato K, Howley PM. Cell. 2004 Apr 30. 117(3):349-60. 10.1016/S0092-8674(04)00402-7 PubMed 15109495.
Backbone
  Vector backbone: pLPCX
  Backbone manufacturer: BD Biosciences
  Backbone size w/o insert (bp): 6300
  Vector type: Mammalian Expression, Retroviral
  Selectable markers: Puromycin
Growth in bacteria
  Bacterial resistance: Ampicillin, 100 μg/mL
  Growth temperature: 37°C
  Growth strain: DH5alpha
  Copy number: High Copy
Gene/Insert
  Gene/Insert name: Brd4 CTD (alt names: Brd4; hBrd4)
  Species: H. sapiens (human)
  Insert size (bp): 1000
  Mutation: amino acids 1047-1362 of Brd4 (the CTD). Functions in a dominant-negative manner by competing with endgogenous Brd4 for binding to E2.
  Entrez Gene: BRD4 (a.k.a. CAP, CDLS6, FSHRG4, HUNK1, HUNKI, MCAP)
  Tag / fusion protein: SV40 NLS (N terminal on insert)
  Cloning method: Restriction Enzyme; 5′ cloning site EcoRI (not destroyed); 3′ cloning site NotI (not destroyed)
  Sequencing primers: 5′ LNCX
Terms and licenses: Academic/Nonprofit Terms; Industry Terms: Not Available to Industry
Depositor comments: The His-Xpress-NLS-hBrd4-CTD cassette was reamplified by PCR and subcloned into pLPCX plasmid (BD Biosciences) to generate the pLPCX-His-Xpress-NLS-hBrd4-CTD plasmid for stable cell line construction.
How to cite: p4949 pLPCX-His-Xpress NLS hBrd4 CTD was a gift from Peter Howley (Addgene plasmid # 14459 ; http://n2t.net/addgene:14459 ; RRID:Addgene_14459)
